>Addgene plasmid #148351 | pnEA-NpM-CeMextli_471-507opt-GB1_AB | depositor full sequence | sequence record 290799 | Full Sequence
TTCTTGAAGACGAAAGGGCCTCGTGATACGCCTATTTTTATAGGTTAATGTCATGATAATAATGGTTTCT
TAGACGTCAGGTGGCACTTTTCGGGGAAATGTGCGCGGAACCCCTATTTGTTTATTTTTCTAAATACATT
CAAATATGTATCCGCTCATGAGACAATAACCCTGATAAATGCTTCAATAATATTGAAAAAGGAAGAGTAT
GAGTATTCAACATTTCCGTGTCGCCCTTATTCCCTTTTTTGCGGCATTTTGCCTTCCTGTTTTTGCTCAC
CCAGAAACGCTGGTGAAAGTAAAAGATGCTGAAGATCAGTTGGGTGCACGAGTGGGTTACATCGAACTGG
ATCTCAACAGCGGTAAGATCCTTGAGAGTTTTCGCCCCGAAGAACGTTTTCCAATGATGAGCACTTTTAA
AGTTCTGCTATGTGGCGCGGTATTATCCCGTGTTGACGCCGGGCAAGAGCAACTCGGTCGCCGCATACAC
TATTCTCAGAATGACTTGGTTGAGTACTCACCAGTCACAGAAAAGCATCTTACGGATGGCATGACAGTAA
GAGAATTATGCAGTGCTGCCATAACCATGAGTGATAACACTGCGGCCAACTTACTTCTGACAACGATCGG
AGGACCGAAGGAGCTAACCGCTTTTTTGCACAACATGGGGGATCATGTAACTCGCCTTGATCGTTGGGAA
CCGGAGCTGAATGAAGCCATACCAAACGACGAGCGTGACACCACGATGCCTGCAGCAATGGCAACAACGT
TGCGCAAACTATTAACTGGCGAACTACTTACTCTAGCTTCCCGGCAACAATTAATAGACTGGATGGAGGC
GGATAAAGTTGCAGGACCACTTCTGCGCTCGGCCCTTCCGGCTGGCTGGTTTATTGCTGATAAATCTGGA
GCCGGTGAGCGTGGGTCTCGCGGTATCATTGCAGCACTGGGGCCAGATGGTAAGCCCTCCCGTATCGTAG
TTATCTACACGACGGGGAGTCAGGCAACTATGGATGAACGAAATAGACAGATCGCTGAGATAGGTGCCTC
ACTGATTAAGCATTGGTAACTGTCAGACCAAGTTTACTCATATATACTTTAGATTGATTTAAAACTTCAT
TTTTAATTTAAAAGGATCTAGGTGAAGATCCTTTTTGATAATCTCATGACCAAAATCCCTTAACGTGAGT
TTTCGTTCCACTGAGCGTCAGACCCCGTAGAAAAGATCAAAGGATCTTCTTGAGATCCTTTTTTTCTGCG
CGTAATCTGCTGCTTGCAAACAAAAAAACCACCGCTACCAGCGGTGGTTTGTTTGCCGGATCAAGAGCTA
CCAACTCTTTTTCCGAAGGTAACTGGCTTCAGCAGAGCGCAGATACCAAATACTGTCCTTCTAGTGTAGC
CGTAGTTAGGCCACCACTTCAAGAACTCTGTAGCACCGCCTACATACCTCGCTCTGCTAATCCTGTTACC
AGTGGCTGCTGCCAGTGGCGATAAGTCGTGTCTTACCGGGTTGGACTCAAGACGATAGTTACCGGATAAG
GCGCAGCGGTCGGGCTGAACGGGGGGTTCGTGCACACAGCCCAGCTTGGAGCGAACGACCTACACCGAAC
TGAGATACCTACAGCGTGAGCTATGAGAAAGCGCCACGCTTCCCGAAGGGAGAAAGGCGGACAGGTATCC
GGTAAGCGGCAGGGTCGGAACAGGAGAGCGCACGAGGGAGCTTCCAGGGGGAAACGCCTGGTATCTTTAT
AGTCCTGTCGGGTTTCGCCACCTCTGACTTGAGCGTCGATTTTTGTGATGCTCGTCAGGGGGGCGGAGCC
TATGGAAAAACGCCAGCAACGCGGCCTTTTTACGGTTCCTGGCCTTTTGCTGGCCTTTTGCTCACATGTT
CTTTCCTGCGTTATCCCCTGATTCTGTGGATAACCGTATTACCGCCTTTGAGTGAGCTGATACCGCTCGC
CGCAGCCGAACGACCGAGCGCAGCGAGTCAGTGAGCGAGGAAGCGGAAGAGCGCCTGATGCGGTATTTTC
TCCTTACGCATCTGTGCGGTATTTCACACCGCATATATGGTGCACTCTCAGTACAATCTGCTCTGATGCC
GCATAGTTAAGCCAGTATACACTCCGCTATCGCTACGTGACTGGGTCATGGCTGCGCCCCGACACCCGCC
AACACCCGCTGACGCGCCCTGACGGGCTTGTCTGCTCCCGGCATCCGCTTACAGACAAGCTGTGACCGTC
TCCGGGAGCTGCATGTGTCAGAGGTTTTCACCGTCATCACCGAAACGCGCGAGGCAGCTGCGGTAAAGCT
CATCAGCGTGGTCGTGAAGCGATTCACAGATGTCTGCCTGTTCATCCGCGTCCAGCTCGTTGAGTTTCTC
CAGAAGCGTTAATGTCTGGCTTCTGATAAAGCGGGCCATGTTAAGGGCGGTTTTTTCCTGTTTGGTCACT
GATGCCTCCGTGTAAGGGGGATTTCTGTTCATGGGGGTAATGATACCGATGAAACGAGAGAGGATGCTCA
CGATACGGGTTACTGATGATGAACATGCCCGGTTACTGGAACGTTGTGAGGGTAAACAACTGGCGGTATG
GATGCGGCGGGACCAGAGAAAAATCACTCAGGGTCAATGCCAGCGCTTCGTTAATACAGATGTAGGTGTT
CCACAGGGTAGCCAGCAGCATCCTGCGATGCAGATCCGGAACATAATGGTGCAGGGCGCTGACTTCCGCG
TTTCCAGACTTTACGAAACACGGAAACCGAAGACCATTCATGTTGTTGCTCAGGTCGCAGACGTTTTGCA
GCAGCAGTCGCTTCACGTTCGCTCGCGTATCGGTGATTCATTCTGCTAACCAGTAAGGCAACCCCGCCAG
CCTAGCCGGGTCCTCAACGACAGGAGCACGATCATGCGCACCCGTGGCCAGGACCCAACGCTGCCCGAGA
TGCGCCGCGTGCGGCTGCTGGAGATGGCGGACGCGATGGATATGTTCTGCCAAGGGTTGGTTTGCGCATT
CACAGTTCTCCGCAAGAATTGATTGGCTCCAATTCTTGGAGTGGTGAATCCGTTAGCGAGGTGCCGCCGG
CTTCCATTCAGGTCGAGGTGGCCCGGCTCCATGCACCGCGACGCAACGCGGGGAGGCAGACAAGGTATAG
GGCGGCGCCTACAATCCATGCCAACCCGTTCCATGTGCTCGCCGAGGCGGCATAAATCGCCGTGACGATC
AGCGGTCCAGTGATCGAAGTTAGGCTGGTAAGAGCCGCGAGCGATCCTTGAAGCTGTCCCTGATGGTCGT
CATCTACCTGCCTGGACAGCATGGCCTGCAACGCGGGCATCCCGATGCCGCCGGAAGCGAGAAGAATCAT
AATGGGGAAGGCCATCCAGCCTCGCGTCGCGAACGCCAGCAAGACGTAGCCCAGCGCGTCGGCCGCCATG
CCGGCGATAATGGCCTGCTTCTCGCCGAAACGTTTGGTGGCGGGACCAGTGACGAAGGCTTGAGCGAGGG
CGTGCAAGATTCCGAATACCGCAAGCGACAGGCCGATCATCGTCGCGCTCCAGCGAAAGCGGTCCTCGCC
GAAAATGACCCAGAGCGCTGCCGGCACCTGTCCTACGAGTTGCATGATAAAGAAGACAGTCATAAGTGCG
GCGACGATAGTCATGCCCCGCGCCCACCGGAAGGAGCTGACTGGGTTGAAGGCTCTCAAGGGCATCGGTC
GAGATCCCGGTGCCTAATGAGTGAGCTAACTTACATTAATTGCGTTGCGCTCACTGCCCGCTTTCCAGTC
GGGAAACCTGTCGTGCCAGCTGCATTAATGAATCGGCCAACGCGCGGGGAGAGGCGGTTTGCGTATTGGG
CGCCAGGGTGGTTTTTCTTTTCACCAGTGAGACGGGCAACAGCTGATTGCCCTTCACCGCCTGGCCCTGA
GAGAGTTGCAGCAAGCGGTCCACGCTGGTTTGCCCCAGCAGGCGAAAATCCTGTTTGATGGTGGTTAACG
GCGGGATATAACATGAGCTGTCTTCGGTATCGTCGTATCCCACTACCGAGATATCCGCACCAACGCGCAG
CCCGGACTCGGTAATGGCGCGCATTGCGCCCAGCGCCATCTGATCGTTGGCAACCAGCATCGCAGTGGGA
ACGATGCCCTCATTCAGCATTTGCATGGTTTGTTGAAAACCGGACATGGCACTCCAGTCGCCTTCCCGTT
CCGCTATCGGCTGAATTTGATTGCGAGTGAGATATTTATGCCAGCCAGCCAGACGCAGACGCGCCGAGAC
AGAACTTAATGGGCCCGCTAACAGCGCGATTTGCTGGTGACCCAATGCGACCAGATGCTCCACGCCCAGT
CGCGTACCGTCTTCATGGGAGAAAATAATACTGTTGATGGGTGTCTGGTCAGAGACATCAAGAAATAACG
CCGGAACATTAGTGCAGGCAGCTTCCACAGCAATGGCATCCTGGTCATCCAGCGGATAGTTAATGATCAG
CCCACTGACGCGTTGCGCGAGAAGATTGTGCACCGCCGCTTTACAGGCTTCGACGCCGCTTCGTTCTACC
ATCGACACCACCACGCTGGCACCCAGTTGATCGGCGCGAGATTTAATCGCCGCGACAATTTGCGACGGCG
CGTGCAGGGCCAGACTGGAGGTGGCAACGCCAATCAGCAACGACTGTTTGCCCGCCAGTTGTTGTGCCAC
GCGGTTGGGAATGTAATTCAGCTCCGCCATCGCCGCTTCCACTTTTTCCCGCGTTTTCGCAGAAACGTGG
CTGGCCTGGTTCACCACGCGGGAAACGGTCTGATAAGAGACACCGGCATACTCTGCGACATCGTATAACG
TTACTGGTTTCACATTCACCACCCTGAATTGACTCTCTTCCGGGCGCTATCATGCCATACCGCGAAAGGT
TTTGCGCCATTCGATGGTGTCCGGGATCTCGACGCTCTCCCTTATGCGACTCCTGCATTAGGAAGCAGCC
CAGTAGTAGGTTGAGGCCGTTGAGCACCGCCGCCGCAAGGAATGGTGCATGCAAGGAGATGGCGCCCAAC
AGTCCCCCGGCCACGGGGCCTGCCACCATACCCACGCCGAAACAAGCGCTCATGAGCCCGAAGTGGCGAG
CCCGATCTTCCCCATCGGTGATGTCGGCGATATAGGCGCCAGCAACCGCACCTGTGGCGCCGGTGATGCC
GGCCACGATGCGTCCGGCGTAGAGGATCGAGATCTCGATCCCGCGAAATTAATACGACTCACTATAGGGG
AATTGTGAGCGGATAACAATTCCCCACTAGTAATAATTTTGTTTAACTTTAAGAAGGAGATATACCATGG
AAACTGAAGAAGGTAAACTGGTAATCTGGATTAACGGCGATAAAGGCTATAACGGTCTCGCTGAAGTCGG
TAAGAAATTCGAGAAAGATACCGGAATTAAAGTCACCGTTGAGCATCCGGATAAACTGGAAGAGAAATTC
CCACAGGTTGCGGCAACTGGCGATGGCCCTGACATTATCTTCTGGGCACACGACCGCTTTGGTGGCTACG
CTCAATCTGGCCTGTTGGCTGAAATCACCCCGGACAAAGCGTTCCAGGACAAGCTGTATCCGTTTACCTG
GGATGCCGTACGTTACAACGGCAAGCTGATTGCTTACCCGATCGCTGTTGAAGCGTTATCGCTGATTTAT
AACAAAGACCTGCTGCCGAACCCGCCAAAAACCTGGGAAGAGATCCCGGCGCTGGATAAAGAACTGAAAG
CGAAAGGTAAGAGCGCCCTGATGTTCAACCTGCAAGAACCGTACTTCACCTGGCCGCTGATTGCTGCTGA
CGGGGGTTATGCGTTCAAGTATGAAAACGGCAAGTACGACATTAAAGACGTGGGCGTGGATAACGCTGGC
GCGAAAGCGGGTCTGACCTTCCTGGTTGACCTGATTAAAAACAAACACATGAATGCAGACACCGATTACT
CCATCGCAGAAGCTGCCTTTAATAAAGGCGAAACAGCGATGACCATCAACGGCCCGTGGGCATGGTCCAA
CATCGACACCAGCAAAGTGAATTATGGTGTAACGGTACTGCCGACCTTCAAGGGTCAACCATCCAAACCG
TTCGTTGGCGTGCTGAGCGCAGGTATTAACGCCGCCAGTCCGAACAAAGAGCTGGCAAAAGAGTTCCTCG
AAAACTATCTGCTGACTGATGAAGGTCTGGAAGCGGTTAATAAAGACAAACCGCTGGGTGCCGTAGCGCT
GAAGTCTTACGAGGAAGAGTTGGCGAAAGATCCACGTATTGCCGCCACGATGGAAAACGCCCAGAAAGGT
GAAATCATGCCGAACATCCCGCAGATGTCCGCTTTCTGGTATGCCGTGCGTACTGCGGTGATCAACGCCG
CCAGCGGTCGTCAGACTGTCGATGAAGCCCTTAAAGACGCGCAGACTGGTACCGGCAGCGGCCTGGAAGT
TCTGTTCCAGGGGCCCCATATGATCCGCTACAATCGTGACACTCTAATGACCGCCCGTGACACTAAACGT
GCTCCAATTCCGGATGAAATGCTCCAAGAAATCAATCGAGTTGCTCCAGACATTTTGATTGCTGCTAGCG
GCATGCAGTACAAACTTATCCTGAACGGTAAAACCCTGAAAGGTGAAACCACCACCGAAGCTGTTGACGC
TGCTACCGCGGAAAAAGTTTTCAAACAGTACGCTAACGACAACGGTGTTGACGGTGAATGGACCTACGAC
GACGCTACCAAAACCTACACCGTAACGGAATGAGTTGGCTGCTGCCACCCGCTGAGCAATAACTAGCATA
ACCCCTTGGGGCCTCTAAACGGGTCTTGAGGGGTTTTTTGCTGAAAGGAGGAACTATATCCGGATATCCC
GCAAGAGGCCCGGCAGTACCGGCATAACCAAGCCTATGCCTACAGCATCCAGGGTGACGGTGCCGAGGAT
GACGATGAGCGCATTGTTAGATTTCATACACGGTGCCTGACTGCGTTAGCAATTTAACTGTGATAAACTA
CCGCATTAAAGCTTATCGATGATAAGCTGTCAAACATGAGAA
Features (pLannotate 1.2.2; 21 found; start..end, strand, type, name):
    104..208     +  promoter       AmpR promoter: bla
    209..1069    +  CDS            AmpR: β-lactamase; bla; confers resistance to ampicillin, carbenicillin, and related antibiotics
   1240..1828    +  rep_origin     ori: high-copy-number ColE1/pMB1/pBR322/pUC origin of replication
   2014..2156    -  misc_feature   bom: basis of mobility region from pBR322
   2258..2449    -  CDS            rop: Rop protein, which maintains plasmids at low copy number; rop
   2466..2846    +  CDS            YPB1_ECOLX: Protein predicted: Swiss-Prot protein existence level 4. From Escherichia coli.
   3088..3712    -  CDS            TcR (fragment): tetracycline efflux protein; tet; confers resistance to tetracycline
   3727..3748    -  protein_bind   CAP binding site: CAP binding activates transcription in the presence of cAMP. E. coli catabolite activator protein
   3761..4843    -  CDS            lacI: lac repressor; lacI; The lac repressor binds to the lac operator to inhibit transcription in E. coli. This inhibition can be relieved by adding lactose or isopropyl-β-D-thiogalactopyranoside (IPTG).
   4844..4921    -  promoter       lacI promoter: lacI
   4929..5208    -  CDS            TcR (fragment): tetracycline efflux protein; tet; confers resistance to tetracycline
   5230..5248    +  promoter       T7 promoter: promoter for bacteriophage T7 RNA polymerase
   5249..5273    +  protein_bind   lac operator: The lac repressor binds to the lac operator to inhibit transcription in E. coli. This inhibition can be relieved by adding lactose or isopropyl-β-D-thiogalactopyranoside (IPTG). lac repressor encoded by lacI
   5288..5310    +  RBS            RBS: efficient ribosome binding site from bacteriophage T7 gene 10 (Olins and Rangwala, 1989)
   5321..6417    +  CDS            MBP (fragment): maltose binding protein from E. coli; malE (mutated); This version of the gene does not encode a signal sequence, so MBP will remain in the cytosol.
   6463..6573    +  CDS            mxt-1 (fragment): MXT_CAEEL - Also known as mxt From Caenorhabditis elegans.
   6589..6746    +  CDS            GB1 (fragment): B1 domain of Streptococcal protein G effective as a solubilizing fusion partner (Cheng and Patel, 2004)
   6751..6769    +  CDS            SET1 (fragment): solubility-enhancement tag derived from T7 phage gene 10B
   6783..6830    +  terminator     T7 terminator: transcription terminator for bacteriophage T7 RNA polymerase
   6853..6957    -  CDS            TcR (fragment): tetracycline efflux protein; tet; confers resistance to tetracycline
   7005..7033    -  promoter       tet promoter: E. coli promoter for tetracycline efflux protein gene
