[The description below was written by a language model from this plasmid's Addgene catalogue record and pLannotate feature annotations shown in this document.]
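Description:
pnEA-NpM-CeMextli_471-507opt-GB1_AB is a 7,042-nt bacterial expression plasmid for producing a short fragment (residues 471–507) of the Caenorhabditis elegans Mextli protein (mxt-1, Y18D10A.8) in E. coli. The catalogue lists the backbone as unknown, but the annotated features show a pET-like, pBR322-derived architecture. It has a ColE1/pMB1-type origin accompanied by the bom site and the rop gene, which is consistent with the recorded low copy number. An ampicillin resistance gene (bla) with its own promoter provides selection. Scattered fragments of the tetracycline efflux gene and its promoter appear to be non-functional backbone remnants interrupted by the expression and lacI cassettes.

Expression is driven by a T7 promoter followed by a lac operator and the T7 gene 10 ribosome binding site, and a plasmid-borne lacI gene supplies the repressor. Transcription therefore depends on T7 RNA polymerase and can be induced with IPTG in a suitable host. The open reading frame begins with a cytosolic maltose-binding protein lacking its signal sequence. This is followed by the Mextli segment, which according to the depositor is a synthetic sequence codon-optimised for E. coli. Next comes a C-terminal GB1 domain from streptococcal protein G, and the cassette ends at a T7 terminator. A very short match to a T7 gene 10B-derived solubility tag lies just after GB1 and may be incidental. Both MBP and GB1 are solubility-enhancing partners, useful for stabilising a small peptide, and MBP also permits amylose affinity purification. Any protease cleavage sites between the modules are not annotated. The associated publication concerns how Mextli proteins bind eIF4E, which suggests the construct was used to make recombinant peptide for binding or structural studies of such complexes.
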