Addgene plasmid #148351: pnEA-NpM-CeMextli_471-507opt-GB1_AB
Purpose: Bacterial Expression of CeMextli_471-507opt
Depositing lab: Elisa Izaurralde. Depositing organization: Max Planck Institute for Developmental Biology. Publication: Mextli proteins use both canonical bipartite and novel tripartite binding modes to form eIF4E complexes that display differential sensitivity to 4E-BP regulation. Peter D, Weber R, Kone C, Chung MY, Ebertsch L, Truffault V, Weichenrieder O, Igreja C, Izaurralde E. Genes Dev. 2015 Sep 1;29(17):1835-49. doi: 10.1101/gad.269068.115. Epub 2015 Aug 20. PubMed 26294658.
Backbone
  Vector backbone: Unknown
  Vector type: Bacterial Expression
Growth in bacteria
  Bacterial resistance: Ampicillin, 100 μg/mL
  Growth temperature: 37°C
  Growth strain: DH5alpha
  Copy number: Low Copy
Gene/Insert
  Gene/Insert name: CeMextli_471-507opt
  Species: C. elegans (nematode)
  Entrez Gene: Y18D10A.8
  Cloning method: Unknown
Terms and licenses: Academic/Nonprofit Terms; Industry Terms: Not Available to Industry
Depositor comments: Geneart clone of CeMextli, codon optimized for Expression in E.coli. (sequence according to Uniprot.: Q9XW13) Plasmids from this collection were made available to the research community and donated after the lab closed. Please note that the sequence provided by the depositing laboratory may be theoretical/predicted or based on Sanger sequencing results. There may be discrepancies between sequencing results obtained by Addgene and the depositor sequence. If an Addgene verified sequence is not available, please contact before placing your order to request that our lab fully sequence the plasmid.
How to cite: pnEA-NpM-CeMextli_471-507opt-GB1_AB was a gift from Elisa Izaurralde (Addgene plasmid # 148351 ; http://n2t.net/addgene:148351 ; RRID:Addgene_148351)
